Addgene plasmid #73101: Lutheran-CD4d3+4-bio
Purpose: EXPRESs plasmid for human erythrocyte surface proteins encoding Lutheran with rat CD4d3+4-bio
Depositing lab: Gavin Wright. Depositing organization: Wellcome Sanger Institute. Publication: Basigin is a receptor essential for erythrocyte invasion by Plasmodium falciparum. Crosnier C, Bustamante LY, Bartholdson SJ, Bei AK, Theron M, Uchikawa M, Mboup S, Ndir O, Kwiatkowski DP, Duraisingh MT, Rayner JC, Wright GJ. Nature. 2011 Nov 9;480(7378):534-7. doi: 10.1038/nature10606. PubMed 22080952.
Backbone
  Vector backbone: pTT3
  Backbone manufacturer: Yves Durocher, NRC
  Backbone size w/o insert (bp): 6000
  Total vector size (bp): 8228
  Vector type: Mammalian Expression
Growth in bacteria
  Bacterial resistance: Ampicillin, 100 μg/mL
  Growth temperature: 37°C
  Growth strain: DH5alpha
  Copy number: Unknown
Gene/Insert
  Gene/Insert name: Lutheran (alt name: BCAM)
  Species: H. sapiens (human)
  Entrez Gene: BCAM (a.k.a. AU, CD239, LU, MSK19)
  Promoter: CMV
  Tag / fusion protein: ratCD4d3+4 (C terminal on insert); biotinylation peptide (C terminal on insert)
  Cloning method: Restriction Enzyme; 5′ cloning site NotI (not destroyed); 3′ cloning site AscI (not destroyed)
  Sequencing primers: 5′ CMW fwd
Resource information
  A portion of this plasmid was derived from a plasmid made by: pTT3 was obtained from Yves Durocher, National Research Council of Canada-Biotechnology Research Institute
Terms and licenses: Academic/Nonprofit Terms; Industry Terms: Not Available to Industry
How to cite: Lutheran-CD4d3+4-bio was a gift from Gavin Wright (Addgene plasmid # 73101 ; http://n2t.net/addgene:73101 ; RRID:Addgene_73101)
