[The description below was written by a language model from this plasmid's Addgene catalogue record and pLannotate feature annotations shown in this document.]
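Description:
Lutheran-CD4d3+4-bio is an 8.2 kb mammalian expression plasmid built on the pTT3 backbone, part of a set of constructs for producing recombinant human erythrocyte surface proteins. It is propagated in E. coli through a high-copy ColE1/pUC-type origin with ampicillin selection (AmpR). The backbone also carries a fragment of the Epstein-Barr virus oriP, an element that can support episomal maintenance in cells supplying EBNA1. Small annotated remnants of lac regulatory elements, lacI, a tet promoter and bla are backbone leftovers with no evident role in the expression cassette.

The payload is a fragment of human BCAM (the Lutheran blood group glycoprotein, CD239, a laminin alpha-5 receptor) cloned between retained NotI and AscI sites. Transcription is driven by the CMV immediate-early enhancer and promoter, followed by adenovirus-derived leader, splice and intron sequences; the annotated PTP fragment on the opposite strand probably just reflects this adenoviral sequence. Transcription ends at a rabbit β-globin polyadenylation signal. A short match to a mouse immunoglobulin heavy chain signal sequence lies just upstream of the BCAM region, though the record does not say which signal peptide directs secretion. The BCAM fragment runs directly into rat CD4 sequence, consistent with the recorded C-terminal tag of rat CD4 domains 3 and 4. This is followed, according to the catalogue entry, by a biotinylation peptide that the feature table does not annotate separately.

The CD4 domains provide a common tag shared across the panel, and the biotinylation peptide allows capture of the protein on streptavidin-coated surfaces. The associated publication used such reagents in identifying erythrocyte receptors involved in Plasmodium falciparum invasion.
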