Features (pLannotate 1.2.2; 19 found; start..end, strand, type, name):
    659..714     +  polyA_signal   β-globin poly(A) signal: rabbit β-globin polyadenylation signal (Gil and Proudfoot, 1987)
   1228..2909    -  rep_origin     oriP (fragment): Epstein-Barr virus oriP replication origin (Yates et al., 2000)
   3036..3140    +  promoter       AmpR promoter: bla
   3141..4001    +  CDS            AmpR: β-lactamase; bla; confers resistance to ampicillin, carbenicillin, and related antibiotics
   4172..4760    +  rep_origin     ori: high-copy-number ColE1/pMB1/pBR322/pUC origin of replication
   4943..5035    +  CDS            lacI (fragment): lac repressor; lacI; The lac repressor binds to the lac operator to inhibit transcription in E. coli. This inhibition can be relieved by adding lactose or isopropyl-β-D-thiogalactopyranoside (IPTG).
   5048..5069    +  protein_bind   CAP binding site: CAP binding activates transcription in the presence of cAMP. E. coli catabolite activator protein
   5084..5114    +  promoter       lac promoter: promoter for the E. coli lac operon
   5122..5138    +  protein_bind   lac operator: The lac repressor binds to the lac operator to inhibit transcription in E. coli. This inhibition can be relieved by adding lactose or isopropyl-β-D-thiogalactopyranoside (IPTG). lac repressor encoded by lacI
   5208..5224    +  promoter       tet promoter (fragment): E. coli promoter for tetracycline efflux protein gene
   5234..5259    -  CDS            bla(M) (fragment): β-lactamase lacking the signal sequence; bla(M); allows cytosolic expression of β-lactamase
   5433..5812    +  enhancer       CMV enhancer: human cytomegalovirus immediate early enhancer
   5814..6013    +  promoter       CMV promoter: human cytomegalovirus (CMV) immediate early promoter
   6081..6119    +  misc_feature   Ad SA (fragment): adenovirus major late transcript splice acceptor (Friedrich and Soriano, 1991)
   6152..6361    -  CDS            PTP (fragment): TERM_ADE02 - Experimental evidence at protein level: Swiss-Prot protein existence level 1. Protein covalently bound to the viral DNA that acts as a primer for viral genomic replication by DNA strand displacement. Assembles on the viral origin of replication in an initiation complex with viral polymerase, DBP, host NFIA and host POU2F1/OCT1. During initiation, the polymerase covalently couples the first dCTP with Ser- 580 of pTP. The terminal protein stimulates the template activity over 20 fold compared to protein-free templates. Neo-synthesized viral genomes are linked to two preterminal prot
   6392..6481    +  intron         chimeric intron (fragment): chimera between introns from adenovirus and immunoglobulin heavy chain genes
   6500..6546    +  CDS            IgH signal sequence (fragment): signal sequence from the mouse immunoglobulin heavy chain variable region
   6577..8220    +  CDS            BCAM (fragment): BCAM_HUMAN - Also known as LU, MSK19. Experimental evidence at protein level: Swiss-Prot protein existence level 1. Laminin alpha-5 receptor. May mediate intracellular signaling. From Homo sapiens (Human).
   8221..553     +  CDS            Cd4 (fragment) (across the origin): CD4_RAT - Experimental evidence at protein level: Swiss-Prot protein existence level 1. Integral membrane glycoprotein that plays an essential role in the immune response and serves multiple functions in responses against both external and internal offenses. In T-cells, functions primarily as a coreceptor for MHC class II molecule:peptide complex. The antigens presented by class II peptides are derived from extracellular proteins while class I peptides are derived from cytosolic proteins. Interacts simultaneously with the T-cell receptor (TCR) and the MHC class II presented by antigen presenti
>Addgene plasmid #73101 | Lutheran-CD4d3+4-bio | depositor full sequence | sequence record 136979 | Lutheran-CD4d3+4-bio sequence 8228 bps
GTCGACCTCCATCACGGCCTATAAGAGTGAGGGGGAGTCAGCGGAGTTCTCCTTCCCACTCAACCTTGGA
GAGGAAAGCCTGCAGGGAGAGTTGAGATGGAAGGCAGAGAAGGCTCCTTCTTCCCAGTCCTGGATCACCT
TCTCCCTAAAGAACCAAAAGGTGTCTGTGCAGAAGTCTACTAGCAACCCCAAGTTCCAGCTGTCCGAAAC
GCTCCCACTCACCCTTCAGATACCCCAGGTCTCCCTTCAGTTTGCTGGTTCTGGCAACCTGACCCTGACT
CTGGACAGAGGGATACTGTATCAGGAAGTGAACCTGGTGGTGATGAAAGTGACTCAGCCCGACAGCAACA
CTTTGACCTGTGAGGTGATGGGACCCACCTCACCCAAGATGAGACTGATCTTGAAGCAGGAGAATCAGGA
GGCCAGGGTCTCCAGGCAGGAGAAAGTGATTCAAGTGCAGGCCCCTGAAGCAGGGGTGTGGCAATGTCTA
CTGAGTGAAGGTGAAGAGGTCAAGATGGACTCCAAGATCCAGGTTTTATCCAAAGGGTTGAATTCCGGAT
CACTGCATCATATTCTGGATGCACAGAAAATGGTGTGGAATCATCGTTAAGTCTAGACACGTGATTAATT
AAGGATCCCCCGACCTCGACCTCTGGCTAATAAAGGAAATTTATTTTCATTGCAATAGTGTGTTGGAATT
TTTTGTGTCTCTCACTCGGAAGGACATATGGGAGGGCAAATCATTTGGTCGAGATCCCTCGGAGATCTCT
AGCTAGAGGATCGATCCCCGCCCCGGACGAACTAAACCTGACTACGACATCTCTGCCCCTTCTTCGCGGG
GCAGTGCATGTAATCCCTTCAGTTGGTTGGTACAACTTGCCAACTGGGCCCTGTTCCACATGTGACACGG
GGGGGGACCAAACACAAAGGGGTTCTCTGACTGTAGTTGACATCCTTATAAATGGATGTGCACATTTGCC
AACACTGAGTGGCTTTCATCCTGGAGCAGACTTTGCAGTCTGTGGACTGCAACACAACATTGCCTTTATG
TGTAACTCTTGGCTGAAGCTCTTACACCAATGCTGGGGGACATGTACCTCCCAGGGGCCCAGGAAGACTA
CGGGAGGCTACACCAACGTCAATCAGAGGGGCCTGTGTAGCTACCGATAAGCGGACCCTCAAGAGGGCAT
TAGCAATAGTGTTTATAAGGCCCCCTTGTTAACCCTAAACGGGTAGCATATGCTTCCCGGGTAGTAGTAT
ATACTATCCAGACTAACCCTAATTCAATAGCATATGTTACCCAACGGGAAGCATATGCTATCGAATTAGG
GTTAGTAAAAGGGTCCTAAGGAACAGCGATATCTCCCACCCCATGAGCTGTCACGGTTTTATTTACATGG
GGTCAGGATTCCACGAGGGTAGTGAACCATTTTAGTCACAAGGGCAGTGGCTGAAGATCAAGGAGCGGGC
AGTGAACTCTCCTGAATCTTCGCCTGCTTCTTCATTCTCCTTCGTTTAGCTAATAGAATAACTGCTGAGT
TGTGAACAGTAAGGTGTATGTGAGGTGCTCGAAAACAAGGTTTCAGGTGACGCCCCCAGAATAAAATTTG
GACGGGGGGTTCAGTGGTGGCATTGTGCTATGACACCAATATAACCCTCACAAACCCCTTGGGCAATAAA
TACTAGTGTAGGAATGAAACATTCTGAATATCTTTAACAATAGAAATCCATGGGGTGGGGACAAGCCGTA
AAGACTGGATGTCCATCTCACACGAATTTATGGCTATGGGCAACACATAATCCTAGTGCAATATGATACT
GGGGTTATTAAGATGTGTCCCAGGCAGGGACCAAGACAGGTGAACCATGTTGTTACACTCTATTTGTAAC
AAGGGGAAAGAGAGTGGACGCCGACAGCAGCGGACTCCACTGGTTGTCTCTAACACCCCCGAAAATTAAA
CGGGGCTCCACGCCAATGGGGCCCATAAACAAAGACAAGTGGCCACTCTTTTTTTTGAAATTGTGGAGTG
GGGGCACGCGTCAGCCCCCACACGCCGCCCTGCGGTTTTGGACTGTAAAATAAGGGTGTAATAACTTGGC
TGATTGTAACCCCGCTAACCACTGCGGTCAAACCACTTGCCCACAAAACCACTAATGGCACCCCGGGGAA
TACCTGCATAAGTAGGTGGGCGGGCCAAGATAGGGGCGCGATTGCTGCGATCTGGAGGACAAATTACACA
CACTTGCGCCTGAGCGCCAAGCACAGGGTTGTTGGTCCTCATATTCACGAGGTCGCTGAGAGCACGGTGG
GCTAATGTTGCCATGGGTAGCATATACTACCCAAATATCTGGATAGCATATGCTATCCTAATCTATATCT
GGGTAGCATAGGCTATCCTAATCTATATCTGGGTAGCATATGCTATCCTAATCTATATCTGGGTAGTATA
TGCTATCCTAATTTATATCTGGGTAGCATAGGCTATCCTAATCTATATCTGGGTAGCATATGCTATCCTA
ATCTATATCTGGGTAGTATATGCTATCCTAATCTGTATCCGGGTAGCATATGCTATCCTAATAGAGATTA
GGGTAGTATATGCTATCCTAATTTATATCTGGGTAGCATATACTACCCAAATATCTGGATAGCATATGCT
ATCCTAATCTATATCTGGGTAGCATATGCTATCCTAATCTATATCTGGGTAGCATAGGCTATCCTAATCT
ATATCTGGGTAGCATATGCTATCCTAATCTATATCTGGGTAGTATATGCTATCCTAATTTATATCTGGGT
AGCATAGGCTATCCTAATCTATATCTGGGTAGCATATGCTATCCTAATCTATATCTGGGTAGTATATGCT
ATCCTAATCTGTATCCGGGTAGCATATGCTATCCTCATGATAAGCTGTCAAACATGAGAATTTTCTTGAA
GACGAAAGGGCCTCGTGATACGCCTATTTTTATAGGTTAATGTCATGATAATAATGGTTTCTTAGACGTC
AGGTGGCACTTTTCGGGGAAATGTGCGCGGAACCCCTATTTGTTTATTTTTCTAAATACATTCAAATATG
TATCCGCTCATGAGACAATAACCCTGATAAATGCTTCAATAATATTGAAAAAGGAAGAGTATGAGTATTC
AACATTTCCGTGTCGCCCTTATTCCCTTTTTTGCGGCATTTTGCCTTCCTGTTTTTGCTCACCCAGAAAC
GCTGGTGAAAGTAAAAGATGCTGAAGATCAGTTGGGTGCACGAGTGGGTTACATCGAACTGGATCTCAAC
AGCGGTAAGATCCTTGAGAGTTTTCGCCCCGAAGAACGTTTTCCAATGATGAGCACTTTTAAAGTTCTGC
TATGTGGCGCGGTATTATCCCGTGTTGACGCCGGGCAAGAGCAACTCGGTCGCCGCATACACTATTCTCA
GAATGACTTGGTTGAGTACTCACCAGTCACAGAAAAGCATCTTACGGATGGCATGACAGTAAGAGAATTA
TGCAGTGCTGCCATAACCATGAGTGATAACACTGCGGCCAACTTACTTCTGACAACGATCGGAGGACCGA
AGGAGCTAACCGCTTTTTTGCACAACATGGGGGATCATGTAACTCGCCTTGATCGTTGGGAACCGGAGCT
GAATGAAGCCATACCAAACGACGAGCGTGACACCACGATGCCTGCAGCAATGGCAACAACGTTGCGCAAA
CTATTAACTGGCGAACTACTTACTCTAGCTTCCCGGCAACAATTAATAGACTGGATGGAGGCGGATAAAG
TTGCAGGACCACTTCTGCGCTCGGCCCTTCCGGCTGGCTGGTTTATTGCTGATAAATCTGGAGCCGGTGA
GCGTGGGTCTCGCGGTATCATTGCAGCACTGGGGCCAGATGGTAAGCCCTCCCGTATCGTAGTTATCTAC
ACGACGGGGAGTCAGGCAACTATGGATGAACGAAATAGACAGATCGCTGAGATAGGTGCCTCACTGATTA
AGCATTGGTAACTGTCAGACCAAGTTTACTCATATATACTTTAGATTGATTTAAAACTTCATTTTTAATT
TAAAAGGATCTAGGTGAAGATCCTTTTTGATAATCTCATGACCAAAATCCCTTAACGTGAGTTTTCGTTC
CACTGAGCGTCAGACCCCGTAGAAAAGATCAAAGGATCTTCTTGAGATCCTTTTTTTCTGCGCGTAATCT
GCTGCTTGCAAACAAAAAAACCACCGCTACCAGCGGTGGTTTGTTTGCCGGATCAAGAGCTACCAACTCT
TTTTCCGAAGGTAACTGGCTTCAGCAGAGCGCAGATACCAAATACTGTTCTTCTAGTGTAGCCGTAGTTA
GGCCACCACTTCAAGAACTCTGTAGCACCGCCTACATACCTCGCTCTGCTAATCCTGTTACCAGTGGCTG
CTGCCAGTGGCGATAAGTCGTGTCTTACCGGGTTGGACTCAAGACGATAGTTACCGGATAAGGCGCAGCG
GTCGGGCTGAACGGGGGGTTCGTGCACACAGCCCAGCTTGGAGCGAACGACCTACACCGAACTGAGATAC
CTACAGCGTGAGCTATGAGAAAGCGCCACGCTTCCCGAAGGGAGAAAGGCGGACAGGTATCCGGTAAGCG
GCAGGGTCGGAACAGGAGAGCGCACGAGGGAGCTTCCAGGGGGAAACGCCTGGTATCTTTATAGTCCTGT
CGGGTTTCGCCACCTCTGACTTGAGCGTCGATTTTTGTGATGCTCGTCAGGGGGGCGGAGCCTATGGAAA
AACGCCAGCAACGCGGCCTTTTTACGGTTCCTGGCCTTTTGCTGGCCTTTTGCTCACATGTTCTTTCCTG
CGTTATCCCCTGATTCTGTGGATAACCGTATTACCGCCTTTGAGTGAGCTGATACCGCTCGCCGCAGCCG
AACGACCGAGCGCAGCGAGTCAGTGAGCGAGGAAGCGGAAGAGCGCCCAATACGCAAACCGCCTCTCCCC
GCGCGTTGGCCGATTCATTAATGCAGCTGGCACGACAGGTTTCCCGACTGGAAAGCGGGCAGTGAGCGCA
ACGCAATTAATGTGAGTTAGCTCACTCATTAGGCACCCCAGGCTTTACACTTTATGCTTCCGGCTCGTAT
GTTGTGTGGAATTGTGAGCGGATAACAATTTCACACAGGAAACAGCTATGACCATGATTACGCCAAGCTC
TAGCTAGAGGTCGACCAATTCTCATGTTTGACAGCTTATCATCGCAGATCCGGGCAACGTTGTTGCCATT
GCTGCAGGCGCAGAACTGGTAGGTATGGAAGATCTATACATTGAATCAATATTGGCAATTAGCCATATTA
GTCATTGGTTATATAGCATAAATCAATATTGGCTATTGGCCATTGCATACGTTGTATCTATATCATAATA
TGTACATTTATATTGGCTCATGTCCAATATGACCGCCATGTTGACATTGATTATTGACTAGTTATTAATA
GTAATCAATTACGGGGTCATTAGTTCATAGCCCATATATGGAGTTCCGCGTTACATAACTTACGGTAAAT
GGCCCGCCTGGCTGACCGCCCAACGACCCCCGCCCATTGACGTCAATAATGACGTATGTTCCCATAGTAA
CGCCAATAGGGACTTTCCATTGACGTCAATGGGTGGAGTATTTACGGTAAACTGCCCACTTGGCAGTACA
TCAAGTGTATCATATGCCAAGTCCGCCCCCTATTGACGTCAATGACGGTAAATGGCCCGCCTGGCATTAT
GCCCAGTACATGACCTTACGGGACTTTCCTACTTGGCAGTACATCTACGTATTAGTCATCGCTATTACCA
TGGTGATGCGGTTTTGGCAGTACACCAATGGGCGTGGATAGCGGTTTGACTCACGGGGATTTCCAAGTCT
CCACCCCATTGACGTCAATGGGAGTTTGTTTTGGCACCAAAATCAACGGGACTTTCCAAAATGTCGTAAT
AACCCCGCCCCGTTGACGCAAATGGGCGGTAGGCGTGTACGGTGGGAGGTCTATATAAGCAGAGCTCGTT
TAGTGAACCGTCAGATCCTCACTCTCTTCCGCATCGCTGTCTGCGAGGGCCAGCTGTTGGGCTCGCGGTT
GAGGACAAACTCTTCGCGGTCTTTCCAGTACTCTTGGATCGGAAACCCGTCGGCCTCCGAACGGTACTCC
GCCACCGAGGGACCTGAGCGAGTCCGCATCGACCGGATCGGAAAACCTCTCGAGAAAGGCGTCTAACCAG
TCACAGTCGCAAGGTAGGCTGAGCACCGTGGCGGGCGGCAGCGGGTGGCGGTCGGGGTTGTTTCTGGCGG
AGGTGCTGCTGATGATGTAATTAAAGTAGGCGGTCTTGAGACGGCGGATGGTCGAGGTGAGGTGTGGCAG
GCTTGAGATCCAGCTGTTGGGGTGAGTACTCCCTCTCAAAAGCGGGCATTACTTCTGCGCTAAGATTGTC
AGTTTCCAAAAACGAGGAGGATTTGATATTCACCTGGCCCGATCTGGCCATACACTTGAGTGACAATGAC
ATCCACTTTGCCTTTCTCTCCACAGGTGTCCACTCCCAGGTCCAAGTTTAAACTGCGGCCGCCACCATGG
AACCTCCAGATGCCCCTGCCCAGGCCAGAGGTGCCCCTAGACTGCTGCTGCTGGCCGTGCTGCTGGCTGC
CCATCCTGATGCTCAGGCTGAAGTGCGGCTGTCTGTGCCCCCCCTGGTGGAAGTGATGCGGGGCAAGAGC
GTGATCCTGGACTGCACCCCTACTGGCACCCACGACCACTACATGCTGGAATGGTTTCTGACCGACAGAA
GCGGCGCCAGACCTAGACTGGCCAGCGCCGAGATGCAGGGCAGCGAACTCCAGGTCACCATGCACGACAC
CAGAGGCAGAAGCCCCCCCTACCAGCTGGATAGCCAGGGCAGACTGGTGCTGGCTGAGGCCCAGGTCGGC
GACGAGAGGGACTACGTGTGCGTCGTGAGAGCCGGCGCTGCCGGAACAGCCGAAGCCACCGCCAGACTGA
ACGTGTTCGCCAAGCCTGAAGCTACCGAGGTGTCACCTAACAAGGGCACCCTGAGCGTGATGGAAGATAG
CGCCCAGGAAATCGCCACCTGTAACAGCAGAAACGGCAACCCTGCCCCCAAGATCACCTGGTACAGAAAC
GGCCAGCGGCTGGAAGTGCCCGTGGAGATGAACCCCGAGGGCTACATGACCAGCAGAACCGTGCGGGAGG
CCAGCGGACTGCTGTCCCTGACCAGCACCCTGTACCTGAGACTGCGGAAGGACGACCGGGACGCCTCTTT
TCACTGTGCCGCCCACTACAGCCTGCCTGAGGGCAGACACGGCAGACTGGACAGCCCCACCTTCCACCTG
ACCCTGCACTACCCCACCGAGCACGTGCAGTTCTGGGTCGGCAGCCCTTCTACACCAGCCGGATGGGTCC
GGGAGGGCGATACCGTGCAGCTGCTGTGCAGAGGCGACGGCAGCCCTAGCCCCGAGTACACCCTGTTCAG
ACTGCAGGACGAGCAGGAAGAGGTCCTGAACGTCAACCTGGAAGGCAATCTGACCCTGGAAGGCGTGACC
AGAGGCCAGAGCGGCACCTACGGCTGCAGAGTGGAGGACTACGACGCCGCCGACGACGTGCAGCTGTCCA
AGACCCTGGAACTGCGGGTGGCCTACCTGGACCCTCTGGAACTGAGCGAGGGCAAAGTGCTCTCTCTGCC
TCTGAACTCTAGCGCCGTGGTCAACTGTAGCGTGCACGGCCTGCCTACCCCTGCCCTGAGATGGACCAAG
GACAGCACCCCCCTGGGAGATGGCCCCATGCTGTCACTGAGCAGCATCACCTTCGACAGCAATGGCACAT
ACGTGTGCGAGGCCAGCCTGCCTACAGTGCCCGTGCTGTCTCGGACTCAGAACTTCACCCTGCTGGTGCA
GGGCTCCCCTGAGCTGAAAACCGCCGAGATCGAGCCTAAGGCTGATGGCTCTTGGAGAGAAGGCGACGAA
GTGACTCTGATCTGTAGCGCTAGAGGCCACCCCGACCCCAAGCTGTCTTGGAGCCAGCTGGGCGGCTCTC
CTGCCGAGCCTATCCCTGGCAGACAGGGCTGGGTGTCCAGCAGCCTGACCCTGAAAGTGACCAGCGCCCT
GAGCAGAGATGGCATCAGCTGCGAGGCCTCCAACCCCCACGGCAACAAGCGGCACGTGTTCCACTTCGGC
ACCGTGTCCCCACAGACATCTCAGGCCGGAGGCGCGCC
