>Addgene plasmid #73101 | Lutheran-CD4d3+4-bio | addgene partial sequence | sequence record 140379 | rb_glob_PA_term-R 5'-CCCATATGTCCTTCCGAGTG-3'
AATAAATTTCCTTTATTAGCCAGAGGTCGAGGTCGGGGGATCCTTAATTAATCACGTGTCTAGACTTAAC
GATGATTCCACACCATTTTCTGTGCATCCAGAATATGATGCAGTGATCCGGAATTCAACCCTTTGGATAA
AACCTGGATCTTGGAGTCCATCTTGACCTCTTCACCTTCACTCAGTAGACATTGCCACACCCCTGCTTCA
GGGGCCTGCACTTGAATCACTTTCTCCTGCCTGGAGACCCTGGCCTCCTGATTCTCCTGCTTCAAGATCA
GTCTCATCTTGGGTGAGGTGGGTCCCATCACCTCACAGGTCAAAGTGTTGCTGTCGGGCTGAGTCACTTT
CATCACCACCAGGTTCACTTCCTGATACAGTATCCCTCTGTCCAGAGTCAGGGTCAGGTTGCCAGAACCA
GCAAACTGAAGGGAGACCTGGGGTATCTGAAGGGTGAGTGGGAGCGTTTCGGACAGCTGGAACTTGGGGT
TGCTAGTAGACTTCTGCACAGACACCTTTTGGTTCTTTAGGGAGAAGGTGATCCAGGACTGGGAAGAAGG
AGCCTTCTCTGCCTTCCATCTCAACTCTCCCTGCAGGCTTTCCTCTCCAAGGTTGAGTGGGAAGGAGAAC
TCCGCTGACTCCCCCTCACTCTTATAGGCCGTGATGGAGGTCGACGGCGCGCCTCCGGCCTGAGATGTCT
GTGGGGACACGGTGCCGAAGTGGAACACGTGCCGCTTGTTGCCGTGGGGGTTGGAGGCCTCGCAGCTGAT
GCCATCTCTGCTCAGGGCGCTGGTCACTTTCAGGGTCAGGCTGCTGGACACCCAGCCCTGTCTGCCAGGG
ATAGGCTCGGCAGGAGAGCCGCCCAGCTGGCTCC
