>Addgene plasmid #73101 | Lutheran-CD4d3+4-bio | addgene partial sequence | sequence record 140762 | pMT2-F 5'-TTGCCTTTCTCTCCACAGGT-3'
ACCTCCAGATGCCCCTGCCCAGGCCAGAGGTGCCCCTAGACTGCTGCTGCTGGCCGTGCTGCTGGCTGCC
CATCCTGATGCTCAGGCTGAAGTGCGGCTGTCTGTGCCCCCCCTGGTGGAAGTGATGCGGGGCAAGAGCG
TGATCCTGGACTGCACCCCTACTGGCACCCACGACCACTACATGCTGGAATGGTTTCTGACCGACAGAAG
CGGCGCCAGACCTAGACTGGCCAGCGCCGAGATGCAGGGCAGCGAACTCCAGGTCACCATGCACGACACC
AGAGGCAGAAGCCCCCCCTACCAGCTGGATAGCCAGGGCAGACTGGTGCTGGCTGAGGCCCAGGTCGGCG
ACGAGAGGGACTACGTGTGCGTCGTGAGAGCCGGCGCTGCCGGAACAGCCGAAGCCACCGCCAGACTGAA
CGTGTTCGCCAAGCCTGAAGCTACCGAGGTGTCACCTAACAAGGGCACCCTGAGCGTGATGGAAGATAGC
GCCCAGGAAATCGCCACCTGTAACAGCAGAAACGGCAACCCTGCCCCCAAGATCACCTGGTACAGAAACG
GCCAGCGGCTGGAAGTGCCCGTGGAGATGAACCCCGAGGGCTACATGACCAGCAGAACCGTGCGGGAGGC
CAGCGGACTGCTGTCCCTGACCAGCACCCTGTACCTGAGACTGCGGAAGGACGACCGGGACGCCTCTTTT
CACTGTGCCGCCCACTACAGCCTGCCTGAGGGCAGACACGGCAGACTGGACAGCC
